Addgene plasmid #100711: B52 + PARP4 sgSTOP
Purpose: B52 plasmid expressing PARP4 sgSTOP (cloned in BbsI site) and containing an empty sgRNA-expression cassette (use BsmBI for cloning)
Depositing lab: Alberto Ciccia. Depositing organization: Columbia University. Publication: CRISPR-Mediated Base Editing Enables Efficient Disruption of Eukaryotic Genes through Induction of STOP Codons. Billon P, Bryant EE, Joseph SA, Nambiar TS, Hayward SB, Rothstein R, Ciccia A. Mol Cell. 2017 Sep 4. pii: S1097-2765(17)30605-6. doi: 10.1016/j.molcel.2017.08.008. PubMed 28890334.
Backbone
  Vector backbone: B52 plasmid expressing PARP4 sgSTOP and containing an empty sgRNA-expression cassette
  Total vector size (bp): 2636
  Vector type: Mammalian Expression, CRISPR
Growth in bacteria
  Bacterial resistance: Ampicillin, 100 μg/mL
  Growth temperature: 37°C
  Growth strain: DH5alpha
  Copy number: Unknown
Gene/Insert
  Gene/Insert name: sgSTOP targeting PARP4 (cloned using BbsI)
  gRNA/shRNA sequence: sgSTOP PARP4: ATCCAGTCAGCACAAGTGCC
  Species: H. sapiens (human)
  Cloning method: Restriction Enzyme; 5′ cloning site BbsI (destroyed during cloning); 3′ cloning site BbsI (destroyed during cloning)
  Sequencing primers: 5′ GAGGTACCTCGAGGAATTCTCTAGA
Terms and licenses: Academic/Nonprofit Terms; Industry Terms: Not Available to Industry
How to cite: B52 + PARP4 sgSTOP was a gift from Alberto Ciccia (Addgene plasmid # 100711 ; http://n2t.net/addgene:100711 ; RRID:Addgene_100711)
