[The description below was written by a language model from this plasmid's Addgene catalogue record and the feature table of its GenBank file.]
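Description:
B52 + PARP4 sgSTOP is a compact (2,636 bp) mammalian CRISPR guide-expression plasmid built on the B52 dual-sgRNA backbone. It is propagated in E. coli through a high-copy ColE1/pUC-type origin and selected with ampicillin via the bla (AmpR) gene and its own promoter. The plasmid carries no Cas9, base editor, reporter or mammalian selection marker, so it functions purely as a guide RNA donor and must be co-delivered with a separate editor-expressing construct.

The payload consists of two tandem cassettes, each made of a human U6 RNA polymerase III promoter followed by a Streptococcus pyogenes Cas9 gRNA scaffold. One cassette has been filled, using BbsI sites that were destroyed in cloning, with a 20-nt "sgSTOP" spacer directed against human PARP4. The other cassette remains empty and accepts a second spacer through BsmBI cloning, so that two guides can be expressed from one plasmid. The feature table does not indicate which of the two U6 positions holds the PARP4 guide.

According to the associated publication title, sgSTOP guides are used for CRISPR-mediated base editing that disrupts eukaryotic genes by inducing STOP codons. A guide of this kind directs a base editor to a coding position where a base change creates a premature stop codon, inactivating the gene without relying on double-strand breaks. This construct is therefore suited to knocking out PARP4 in human cells. With a second guide added, it could be used to target PARP4 together with another locus.
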