LOCUS       Exported 2636 bp ds-DNA circular SYN 12-MAY-2021
DEFINITION  B52 plasmid expressing PARP4 sgSTOP (cloned in BbsI site) and
            containing an empty sgRNA-expression cassette (use BsmBI for
            cloning).
ACCESSION   .
VERSION     .
KEYWORDS    B52 + PARP4 sgSTOP
SOURCE      synthetic DNA construct
  ORGANISM  synthetic DNA construct
REFERENCE   1 (bases 1 to 2636)
  AUTHORS   Billon P, Bryant EE, Joseph SA, Nambiar TS, Hayward SB, Rothstein R,
            Ciccia A
  TITLE     CRISPR-Mediated Base Editing Enables Efficient Disruption of
            Eukaryotic Genes through Induction of STOP Codons.
  JOURNAL   Mol Cell. 2017 Sep 4. pii: S1097-2765(17)30605-6. doi:
            10.1016/j.molcel.2017.08.008.
  PUBMED    28890334
REFERENCE   2 (bases 1 to 2636)
  AUTHORS   .
  TITLE     Direct Submission
  JOURNAL   Exported May 12, 2021 from SnapGene Server 1.1.58
            http://www.snapgene.com
FEATURES             Location/Qualifiers
     source          1..2636
                     /organism="synthetic DNA construct"
                     /mol_type="other DNA"
     promoter        82..322
                     /label=U6 promoter
                     /note="RNA polymerase III promoter for human U6 snRNA"
     misc_RNA        350..425
                     /label=gRNA scaffold
                     /note="guide RNA scaffold for the Streptococcus pyogenes
                     CRISPR/Cas9 system"
     promoter        439..679
                     /label=U6 promoter
                     /note="RNA polymerase III promoter for human U6 snRNA"
     misc_RNA        709..784
                     /label=gRNA scaffold
                     /note="guide RNA scaffold for the Streptococcus pyogenes
                     CRISPR/Cas9 system"
     rep_origin      complement(887..1475)
                     /direction=LEFT
                     /label=ori
                     /note="high-copy-number ColE1/pMB1/pBR322/pUC origin of
                     replication"
     primer_bind     complement(967..986)
                     /label=pBR322ori-F
                     /note="pBR322 origin, forward primer"
     CDS             complement(1646..2506)
                     /codon_start=1
                     /gene="bla"
                     /product="beta-lactamase"
                     /label=AmpR
                     /note="confers resistance to ampicillin, carbenicillin, and
                     related antibiotics"
                     /translation="MSIQHFRVALIPFFAAFCLPVFAHPETLVKVKDAEDQLGARVGYI
                     ELDLNSGKILESFRPEERFPMMSTFKVLLCGAVLSRIDAGQEQLGRRIHYSQNDLVEYS
                     PVTEKHLTDGMTVRELCSAAITMSDNTAANLLLTTIGGPKELTAFLHNMGDHVTRLDRW
                     EPELNEAIPNDERDTTMPVAMATTLRKLLTGELLTLASRQQLIDWMEADKVAGPLLRSA
                     LPAGWFIADKSGAGERGSRGIIAALGPDGKPSRIVVIYTTGSQATMDERNRQIAEIGAS
                     LIKHW"
     primer_bind     2269..2288
                     /label=Amp-R
                     /note="Ampicillin resistance gene, reverse primer"
     promoter        complement(2507..2611)
                     /gene="bla"
                     /label=AmpR promoter
ORIGIN
        1 gacgtcgcta gctgtacaaa aaagcaggct ttaaaggaac caattcagtc gactggatcc
       61 ggtaccaagg tcgggcagga agagggccta tttcccatga ttccttcata tttgcatata
      121 cgatacaagg ctgttagaga gataattaga attaatttga ctgtaaacac aaagatatta
      181 gtacaaaata cgtgacgtag aaagtaataa tttcttgggt agtttgcagt tttaaaatta
      241 tgttttaaaa tggactatca tatgcttacc gtaacttgaa agtatttcga tttcttggct
      301 ttatatatct tgtggaaagg acgaaacacc gagacgatta atgcgtctcg ttttagagct
      361 agaaatagca agttaaaata aggctagtcc gttatcaact tgaaaaagtg gcaccgagtc
      421 ggtgcttttt ttaagcttga gggcctattt cccatgattc cttcatattt gcatatacga
      481 tacaaggctg ttagagagat aattggaatt aatttgactg taaacacaaa gatattagta
      541 caaaatacgt gacgtagaaa gtaataattt cttgggtagt ttgcagtttt aaaattatgt
      601 tttaaaatgg actatcatat gcttaccgta acttgaaagt atttcgattt cttggcttta
      661 tatatcttgt ggaaaggacg aaacaccgat ccagtcagca caagtgccgt tttagagcta
      721 gaaatagcaa gttaaaataa ggctagtccg ttatcaactt gaaaaagtgg caccgagtcg
      781 gtgctttttt tctagagaat tcctcgaggt acctctctac atatgacatg tgagcaaaag
      841 gccagcaaaa ggccaggaac cgtaaaaagg ccgcgttgct ggcgtttttc cataggctcc
      901 gcccccctga cgagcatcac aaaaatcgac gctcaagtca gaggtggcga aacccgacag
      961 gactataaag ataccaggcg tttccccctg gaagctccct cgtgcgctct cctgttccga
     1021 ccctgccgct taccggatac ctgtccgcct ttctcccttc gggaagcgtg gcgctttctc
     1081 atagctcacg ctgtaggtat ctcagttcgg tgtaggtcgt tcgctccaag ctgggctgtg
     1141 tgcacgaacc ccccgttcag cccgaccgct gcgccttatc cggtaactat cgtcttgagt
     1201 ccaacccggt aagacacgac ttatcgccac tggcagcagc cactggtaac aggattagca
     1261 gagcgaggta tgtaggcggt gctacagagt tcttgaagtg gtggcctaac tacggctaca
     1321 ctagaagaac agtatttggt atctgcgctc tgctgaagcc agttaccttc ggaaaaagag
     1381 ttggtagctc ttgatccggc aaacaaacca ccgctggtag cggtggtttt tttgtttgca
     1441 agcagcagat tacgcgcaga aaaaaaggat ctcaagaaga tcctttgatc ttttctacgg
     1501 ggtctgacgc tcagtggaac gaaaactcac gttaagggat tttggtcatg agattatcaa
     1561 aaaggatctt cacctagatc cttttaaatt aaaaatgaag ttttaaatca atctaaagta
     1621 tatatgagta aacttggtct gacagttacc aatgcttaat cagtgaggca cctatctcag
     1681 cgatctgtct atttcgttca tccatagttg cctgactccc cgtcgtgtag ataactacga
     1741 tacgggaggg cttaccatct ggccccagtg ctgcaatgat accgcgagac ccacgctcac
     1801 cggctccaga tttatcagca ataaaccagc cagccggaag ggccgagcgc agaagtggtc
     1861 ctgcaacttt atccgcctcc atccagtcta ttaattgttg ccgggaagct agagtaagta
     1921 gttcgccagt taatagtttg cgcaacgttg ttgccattgc tacaggcatc gtggtgtcac
     1981 gctcgtcgtt tggtatggct tcattcagct ccggttccca acgatcaagg cgagttacat
     2041 gatcccccat gttgtgcaaa aaagcggtta gctccttcgg tcctccgatc gttgtcagaa
     2101 gtaagttggc cgcagtgtta tcactcatgg ttatggcagc actgcataat tctcttactg
     2161 tcatgccatc cgtaagatgc ttttctgtga ctggtgagta ctcaaccaag tcattctgag
     2221 aatagtgtat gcggcgaccg agttgctctt gcccggcgtc aatacgggat aataccgcgc
     2281 cacatagcag aactttaaaa gtgctcatca ttggaaaacg ttcttcgggg cgaaaactct
     2341 caaggatctt accgctgttg agatccagtt cgatgtaacc cactcgtgca cccaactgat
     2401 cttcagcatc ttttactttc accagcgttt ctgggtgagc aaaaacagga aggcaaaatg
     2461 ccgcaaaaaa gggaataagg gcgacacgga aatgttgaat actcatactc ttcctttttc
     2521 aatattattg aagcatttat cagggttatt gtctcatgag cggatacata tttgaatgta
     2581 tttagaaaaa taaacaaata ggggttccgc gcacatttcc ccgaaaagtg ccacct
//
