>Addgene plasmid #100711 | B52 + PARP4 sgSTOP | depositor partial sequence | sequence record 190298 | Sequenced using GAGGTACCTCGAGGAATTCTCTAGA
NNGGTCTGACTCGCGTGCACTTTTTCAGTTGATAACGGACTAGCCTTATTTTAACTTGCTATTTCTAGCT
CTAAAACGGCACTTGTGCTGACTGGATCGGTGTTTCGTCCTTTCCACAAGATATATAAAGCCAAGAAATC
GAAATACTTTCAAGTTACGGTAAGCATATGATAGTCCATTTTAAAACATAATTTTAAAACTGCAAACTAC
CCAAGAAATTATTACTTTCTACGTCACGTATTTTGTACTAATATCTTTGTGTTTACAGTCAAATTAATTC
CAATTATCTCTCTAACAGCCTTGTATCGTATATGCAAATATGAAGGAATCATGGGAAATAGGCCCTCAAG
CTTAAAAAAAGCACCGACTCGGTGCCACTTTTTCAAGTTGATAACGGACTAGCCTTATTTTAACTTGCTA
TTTCTAGCTCTAAAACGAGACGCATTAATCGTCTCGGTGTTTCGTCCTTTCCACAAGATATATAAAGCCA
AGAAATCGAAATACTTTCAAGTTACGGTAAGCATATGATAGTCCATTTTAAAACATAATTTTAAAACTGC
AAACTACCCAAGAAATTATTACTTTCTACGTCACGTATTTTGTACTAATATCTTTGTGTTTACAGTCAAA
TTAATTCTAATTATCTCTCTAACAGCCTTGTATCGTATATGCAAATATGAAGGAATCATGGGAAATAGGC
CCTCTTCCTGCCCGACCTTGGTACCGGATCCAGTCGACTGAATTGGTTCCTTTAAAGCCTGCTTTTTTGT
ACAGCTAGCGACGTCAGGTGGCACTTTTCGGGGAAATGTGCGCGGAACCCCTATTTGTTTATTTTTCTAA
ATACATTCAAATATGTATCCGCTCATGAGACAATAACCCTGATAAATGCTTCAATAATATTGAAAAAGGA
AGAGTATGAGTATTCAACATTTCCGTGTCGCCCTTATTCCCTTTTTTGCGGCATTTTGCCTTCCTGTTTT
GCTCACCCAGAAACGCTGGTGAAAGTAAAGATGCTGAAGATCAGTTGGGTGCACGAGTGGTTACATCGAA
CTGGATCTCACAGCGGTAAGATCCTTGAGAGTTTCGCCCGAGACGTTTCCATGATGAGCACTTTAAAGTC
TGCTATGTGCGGGATTATCCGTATTGACGCGGCAGAGCACTCGTCGCCGCATACCCTATTCTCGAATGAC
TGGTGATACTCACCAGTCAGAAAGCATCTTACGATGCATGAACAGTAAGAGAATTATGCAGGCTNCCTTT
CCTGN
